Addgene plasmid #134127: pIW040
Purpose: Bacterial expression of human Ska1 microtubule binding domain (MTBD)
Depositing lab: Iain Cheeseman. Depositing organization: Whitehead Institute for Biomedical Research. Publication: Microtubule Tip Tracking by the Spindle and Kinetochore Protein Ska1 Requires Diverse Tubulin-Interacting Surfaces. Monda JK, Whitney IP, Tarasovetc EV, Wilson-Kubalek E, Milligan RA, Grishchuk EL, Cheeseman IM. Curr Biol. 2017 Dec 4;27(23):3666-3675.e6. doi: 10.1016/j.cub.2017.10.018. Epub 2017 Nov 16. PubMed 29153323.
Backbone
  Vector backbone: pET3aTr
  Backbone manufacturer: Song Tan (Addgene plasmid # 64008)
  Vector type: Bacterial Expression
Growth in bacteria
  Bacterial resistance: Ampicillin, 100 μg/mL
  Growth temperature: 37°C
  Growth strain: DH5alpha
  Copy number: High Copy
Gene/Insert
  Gene/Insert name: His-Precission-human Ska1 MTBD
  Species: H. sapiens (human)
  Mutation: aa 132-255 R236A
  Entrez Gene: SKA1 (a.k.a. C18orf24)
  Cloning method: Restriction Enzyme; 5′ cloning site unknown (unknown if destroyed); 3′ cloning site unknown (unknown if destroyed)
Terms and licenses: Academic/Nonprofit Terms; Industry Terms: Not Available to Industry
How to cite: pIW040 was a gift from Iain Cheeseman (Addgene plasmid # 134127 ; http://n2t.net/addgene:134127 ; RRID:Addgene_134127)
