[The description below was written by a language model from this plasmid's Addgene catalogue record and pLannotate feature annotations shown in this document.]
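Description:
pIW040 is a bacterial expression plasmid built on the pET3aTr backbone, a pET-family T7 vector, for producing the microtubule-binding domain (MTBD) of human SKA1 in E. coli. The 5.2 kb plasmid is propagated through a ColE1/pMB1-type origin and selected with ampicillin via the β-lactamase gene. pBR322-derived elements remain in the backbone, including the bom region, the rop gene and two disrupted fragments of the tetracycline resistance gene with its promoter; these fragments would not be expected to confer resistance. The catalogue lists the plasmid as high copy, although the annotated rop gene is normally associated with copy-number restraint.

The expression cassette runs from a T7 promoter and the phage T7 gene 10 ribosome binding site to a T7 terminator, so transcription depends on a host supplying T7 RNA polymerase. The open reading frame begins with an N-terminal histidine tag, which the automated annotation picks up as a fragment of a composite His-containing tag, followed by a T7 gene 10 leader and a match to the Xpress epitope. According to the catalogue the tag is separated from the insert by a PreScission protease site, which would allow tag removal after affinity purification; this site is not separately annotated in the feature table. The SKA1 fragment covers amino acids 132–255 and carries an R236A substitution. A short gene 10-derived match downstream of the insert is probably residual vector sequence.

Although the stated purpose mentions only the MTBD, the recorded mutation indicates this is a point-mutant version. It is suited to making recombinant protein for in vitro study of how individual Ska1 surfaces contribute to tubulin and microtubule binding, consistent with the associated work on microtubule tip tracking.
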