Features (pLannotate 1.2.2; 17 found; start..end, strand, type, name):
    119..137     +  promoter       T7 promoter: promoter for bacteriophage T7 RNA polymerase
    211..233     +  RBS            RBS: efficient ribosome binding site from bacteriophage T7 gene 10 (Olins and Rangwala, 1989)
    253..273     +  CDS            capTEV™ (fragment): composite tag for in vivo biotinylation, TEV protease cleavage, and 6xHis tagging
    274..306     +  CDS            T7 tag (gene 10 leader): leader peptide from bacteriophage T7 gene 10 promotes efficient translation in E. coli
    310..333     +  CDS            Xpress™ tag: Xpress™ epitope tag, including an enterokinase recognition and cleavage site
    364..735     +  CDS            SKA1 (fragment): SKA1_HUMAN - Also known as C18orf24. Experimental evidence at protein level: Swiss-Prot protein existence level 1. Component of the SKA1 complex, a microtubule-binding subcomplex of the outer kinetochore that is essential for proper chromosome segregation (PubMed:17093495, PubMed:19289083, PubMed:23085020). Required for timely anaphase onset during mitosis, when chromosomes undergo bipolar attachment on spindle microtubules leading to silencing of the spindle checkpoint (PubMed:17093495). The SKA1 complex is a direct component of the kinetochore-microtubule interface and directly associates wi
    782..831     +  CDS            SET1 (fragment): solubility-enhancement tag derived from T7 phage gene 10B
    839..886     +  terminator     T7 terminator: transcription terminator for bacteriophage T7 RNA polymerase
    912..1204    -  CDS            TcR (fragment): tetracycline efflux protein; tet; confers resistance to tetracycline
   1252..1280    -  promoter       tet promoter: E. coli promoter for tetracycline efflux protein gene
   1393..1497    +  promoter       AmpR promoter: bla
   1498..2358    +  CDS            AmpR: β-lactamase; bla; confers resistance to ampicillin, carbenicillin, and related antibiotics
   2529..3117    +  rep_origin     ori: high-copy-number ColE1/pMB1/pBR322/pUC origin of replication
   3303..3442    -  misc_feature   bom: basis of mobility region from pBR322
   3544..3735    -  CDS            rop: Rop protein, which maintains plasmids at low copy number; rop
   3752..4132    +  CDS            YPB1_ECOLX: Protein predicted: Swiss-Prot protein existence level 4. From Escherichia coli.
   4374..97      -  CDS            TcR (fragment) (across the origin): tetracycline efflux protein; tet; confers resistance to tetracycline
>Addgene plasmid #134127 | pIW040 | addgene full sequence | sequence record 271198 | Addgene NGS Result
CCGATCTTCCCCATCGGTGATGTCGGCGATATAGGCGCCAGCAACCGCACCTGTGGCGCCGGTGATGCCG
GCCACGATGCGTCCGGCGTAGAGGATCGAGATCTCGATCCCGCGAAATTAATACGACTCACTATAGGGAG
ACCACAACGGTTTCCCTCTAGTGCCGGCTCCGGAGAGCTCCAATTGGAATTCGCTAGCTCTAGAAATAAT
TTTGTTTAACTTTAAGAAGGAGATATACGTATGCGGGGTTCTCATCATCATCATCATCATGGTATGGCTA
GCATGACTGGTGGACAGCAAATGGGTCGGGATCTGTACGACGATGACGATAAGCTGGAAGTTCTGTTCCA
GGGGCCCCATATGAGAAGTATTAAGGAAATGCCATTTATAACTTGTGATGAGTTCAATGGTGTTCCTTCG
TACATGAAATCCCGCTTAACCTATAATCAAATTAATGATGTTATTAAAGAAATCAACAAGGCAGTAATTA
GTAAATATAAAATCCTACATCAGCCAAAAAAGTCTATGAATTCTGTGACCAGAAATCTCTATCACAGATT
TATTGATGAAGAAACGAAGGATACCAAAGGTCGTTATTTTATAGTGGAAGCTGACATAAAGGAGTTCACA
ACTTTGAAAGCTGACAAGAAGTTTCACGTGTTACTGAATATTTTAGCCCACTGCCGGAGGCTATCAGAGG
TCCGAGGGGGAGGACTTACTCGTTATGTTATAACCTGAGGATCCAGATCTAAGCTTGGTACCACGCGTGC
GCGCTGATCCGGCTGCTAACAAAGCCCGAAAGGAAGCTGAGTTGGCTGCTGCCACCGCTGAGCAATAACT
AGCATAACCCCTTGGGGCCTCTAAACGGGTCTTGAGGGGTTTTTTGCTGAAAGGAGGAACTATATCCGGA
TATCCACAGGACGGGTGTGGTCGCCATGATCGCGTAGTCGATAGTGGCTCCAAGTAGCGAAGCGAGCAGG
ACTGGGCGGCGGCCAAAGCGGTCGGACAGTGCTCCGAGAACGGGTGCGCATAGAAATTGCATCAACGCAT
ATAGCGCTAGCAGCACGCCATAGTGACTGGCGATGCTGTCGGAATGGACGATATCCCGCAAGAGGCCCGG
CAGTACCGGCATAACCAAGCCTATGCCTACAGCATCCAGGGTGACGGTGCCGAGGATGACGATGAGCGCA
TTGTTAGATTTCATACACGGTGCCTGACTGCGTTAGCAATTTAACTGTGATAAACTACCGCATTAAAGCT
TATCGATGATAAGCTGTCAAACATGAGAATTCTTGAAGACGAAAGGGCCTCGTGATACGCCTATTTTTAT
AGGTTAATGTCATGATAATAATGGTTTCTTAGACGTCAGGTGGCACTTTTCGGGGAAATGTGCGCGGAAC
CCCTATTTGTTTATTTTTCTAAATACATTCAAATATGTATCCGCTCATGAGACAATAACCCTGATAAATG
CTTCAATAATATTGAAAAAGGAAGAGTATGAGTATTCAACATTTCCGTGTCGCCCTTATTCCCTTTTTTG
CGGCATTTTGCCTTCCTGTTTTTGCTCACCCAGAAACGCTGGTGAAAGTAAAAGATGCTGAAGATCAGTT
GGGTGCACGAGTGGGTTACATCGAACTGGATCTCAACAGCGGTAAGATCCTTGAGAGTTTTCGCCCCGAA
GAACGTTTTCCAATGATGAGCACTTTTAAAGTTCTGCTATGTGGCGCGGTATTATCCCGTGTTGACGCCG
GGCAAGAGCAACTCGGTCGCCGCATACACTATTCTCAGAATGACTTGGTTGAGTACTCACCAGTCACAGA
AAAGCATCTTACGGATGGCATGACAGTAAGAGAATTATGCAGTGCTGCCATAACCATGAGTGATAACACT
GCGGCCAACTTACTTCTGACAACGATCGGAGGACCGAAGGAGCTAACCGCTTTTTTGCACAACATGGGGG
ATCATGTAACTCGCCTTGATCGTTGGGAACCGGAGCTGAATGAAGCCATACCAAACGACGAGCGTGACAC
CACGATGCCTGCAGCAATGGCAACAACGTTGCGCAAACTATTAACTGGCGAACTACTTACTCTAGCTTCC
CGGCAACAATTAATAGACTGGATGGAGGCGGATAAAGTTGCAGGACCACTTCTGCGCTCGGCCCTTCCGG
CTGGCTGGTTTATTGCTGATAAATCTGGAGCCGGTGAGCGTGGGTCTCGCGGTATCATTGCAGCACTGGG
GCCAGATGGTAAGCCCTCCCGTATCGTAGTTATCTACACGACGGGGAGTCAGGCAACTATGGATGAACGA
AATAGACAGATCGCTGAGATAGGTGCCTCACTGATTAAGCATTGGTAACTGTCAGACCAAGTTTACTCAT
ATATACTTTAGATTGATTTAAAACTTCATTTTTAATTTAAAAGGATCTAGGTGAAGATCCTTTTTGATAA
TCTCATGACCAAAATCCCTTAACGTGAGTTTTCGTTCCACTGAGCGTCAGACCCCGTAGAAAAGATCAAA
GGATCTTCTTGAGATCCTTTTTTTCTGCGCGTAATCTGCTGCTTGCAAACAAAAAAACCACCGCTACCAG
CGGTGGTTTGTTTGCCGGATCAAGAGCTACCAACTCTTTTTCCGAAGGTAACTGGCTTCAGCAGAGCGCA
GATACCAAATACTGTCCTTCTAGTGTAGCCGTAGTTAGGCCACCACTTCAAGAACTCTGTAGCACCGCCT
ACATACCTCGCTCTGCTAATCCTGTTACCAGTGGCTGCTGCCAGTGGCGATAAGTCGTGTCTTACCGGGT
TGGACTCAAGACGATAGTTACCGGATAAGGCGCAGCGGTCGGGCTGAACGGGGGGTTCGTGCACACAGCC
CAGCTTGGAGCGAACGACCTACACCGAACTGAGATACCTACAGCGTGAGCTATGAGAAAGCGCCACGCTT
CCCGAAGGGAGAAAGGCGGACAGGTATCCGGTAAGCGGCAGGGTCGGAACAGGAGAGCGCACGAGGGAGC
TTCCAGGGGGAAACGCCTGGTATCTTTATAGTCCTGTCGGGTTTCGCCACCTCTGACTTGAGCGTCGATT
TTTGTGATGCTCGTCAGGGGGGCGGAGCCTATGGAAAAACGCCAGCAACGCGGCCTTTTTACGGTTCCTG
GCCTTTTGCTGGCCTTTTGCTCACATGTTCTTTCCTGCGTTATCCCCTGATTCTGTGGATAACCGTATTA
CCGCCTTTGAGTGAGCTGATACCGCTCGCCGCAGCCGAACGACCGAGCGCAGCGAGTCAGTGAGCGAGGA
AGCGGAAGAGCGCCTGATGCGGTATTTTCTCCTTACGCATCTGTGCGGTATTTCACACCGCAATGGTGCA
CTCTCAGTACAATCTGCTCTGATGCCGCATAGTTAAGCCAGTATACACTCCGCTATCGCTACGTGACTGG
GTCATGGCTGCGCCCCGACACCCGCCAACACCCGCTGACGCGCCCTGACGGGCTTGTCTGCTCCCGGCAT
CCGCTTACAGACAAGCTGTGACCGTCTCCGGGAGCTGCATGTGTCAGAGGTTTTCACCGTCATCACCGAA
ACGCGCGAGGCAGCTGCGGTAAAGCTCATCAGCGTGGTCGTGAAGCGATTCACAGATGTCTGCCTGTTCA
TCCGCGTCCAGCTCGTTGAGTTTCTCCAGAAGCGTTAATGTCTGGCTTCTGATAAAGCGGGCCATGTTAA
GGGCGGTTTTTTCCTGTTTGGTCACTGATGCCTCCGTGTAAGGGGGATTTCTGTTCATGGGGGTAATGAT
ACCGATGAAACGAGAGAGGATGCTCACGATACGGGTTACTGATGATGAACATGCCCGGTTACTGGAACGT
TGTGAGGGTAAACAACTGGCGGTATGGATGCGGCGGGACCAGAGAAAAATCACTCAGGGTCAATGCCAGC
GCTTCGTTAATACAGATGTAGGTGTTCCACAGGGTAGCCAGCAGCATCCTGCGATGCAGATCCGGAACAT
AATGGTGCAGGGCGCTGACTTCCGCGTTTCCAGACTTTACGAAACACGGAAACCGAAGACCATTCATGTT
GTTGCTCAGGTCGCAGACGTTTTGCAGCAGCAGTCGCTTCACGTTCGCTCGCGTATCGGTGATTCATTCT
GCTAACCAGTAAGGCAACCCCGCCAGCCTAGCCGGGTCCTCAACGACAGGAGCACGATCATGCGCACCCG
TGGCCAGGACCCAACGCTGCCCGAGATGCGCCGCGTGCGGCTGCTGGAGATGGCGGACGCGATGGATATG
TTCTGCCAAGGGTTGGTTTGCGCATTCACAGTTCTCCGCAAGAATTGATTGGCTCCAATTCTTGGAGTGG
TGAATCCGTTAGCGAGGTGCCGCCGGCTTCCATTCAGGTCGAGGTGGCCCGGCTCCATGCACCGCGACGC
AACGCGGGGAGGCAGACAAGGTATAGGGCGGCGCCTACAATCCATGCCAACCCGTTCCATGTGCTCGCCG
AGGCGGCATAAATCGCCGTGACGATCAGCGGTCCAATGATCGAAGTTAGGCTGGTAAGAGCCGCGAGCGA
TCCTTGAAGCTGTCCCTGATGGTCGTCATCTACCTGCCTGGACAGCATGGCCTGCAACGCGGGCATCCCG
ATGCCGCCGGAAGCGAGAAGAATCATAATGGGGAAGGCCATCCAGCCTCGCGTCGCGAACGCCAGCAAGA
CGTAGCCCAGCGCGTCGGCCGCCATGCCGGCGATAATGGCCTGCTTCTCGCCGAAACGTTTGGTGGCGGG
ACCAGTGACGAAGGCTTGAGCGAGGGCGTGCAAGATTCCGAATACCGCAAGCGACAGGCCGATCATCGTC
GCGCTCCAGCGAAAGCGGTCCTCGCCGAAAATGACCCAGAGCGCTGCCGGCACCTGTCCTACGAGTTGCA
TGATAAAGAAGACAGTCATAAGTGCGGCGACGATAGTCATGCCCCGCGCCCACCGGAAGGAGCTGACTGG
GTTGAAGGCTCTCAAGGGCATCGGTCGACGCTCTCCCTTATGCGACTCCTGCATTAGGAAGCAGCCCAGT
AGTAGGTTGAGGCCGTTGAGCACCGCCGCCGCAAGGAATGGTGCATGCAAGGAGATGGCGCCCAACAGTC
CCCCGGCCACGGGGCCTGCCACCATACCCACGCCGAAACAAGCGCTCATGAGCCCGAAGTGGCGAGC
